>Addgene plasmid #121496 | pBLO 9.2_bCas9-CP199 | addgene full sequence | sequence record 237525 | Addgene NGS Result
GACGTCTTAAGACCCACTTTCACATTTAAGTTGTTTTTCTAATCCGCATATGATCAATTCAAGGCCGAAT
AAGAAGGCTGGCTCTGCACCTTGGTGATCAAATAATTCGATAGCTTGTCGTAATAATGGCGGCATACTAT
CAGTAGTAGGTGTTTCCCTTTCTTCTTTAGCGACTTGATGCTCTTGATCTTCCAATACGCAACCTAAAGT
AAAATGCCCCACAGCGCTGAGTGCATATAATGCATTCTCTAGTGAAAAACCTTGTTGGCATAAAAAGGCT
AATTGATTTTCGAGAGTTTCATACTGTTTTTCTGTAGGCCGTGTACCTAAATGTACTTTTGCTCCATCGC
GATGACTTAGTAAAGCACATCTAAAACTTTTAGCGTTATTACGTAAAAAATCTTGCCAGCTTTCCCCTTC
TAAAGGGCAAAAGTGAGTATGGTGCCTATCTAACATCTCAATGGCTAAGGCGTCGAGCAAAGCCCGCTTA
TTTTTTACATGCCAATACAATGTAGGCTGCTCTACACCTAGCTTCTGGGCGAGTTTACGGGTTGTTAAAC
CTTCGATTCCGACCTCATTAAGCAGCTCTAATGCGCTGTTAATCACTTTACTTTTATCTAATCTAGACAT
CATTAATTCCTAATTTTTGTTGACACTCTATCGTTGATAGAGTTATTTTACCACTCCCTATCAGTGATAG
AGAAAAGAATTCAAAAGATCTAGGATCCGTTTTCGCATTTATCGTGAAACGCTTTCGCATTTTGAGTGAA
TTATATGAACCCTATTAACGCAAGTGGAGTAGATGCTAAAGCGATTCTTTCTGCACGATTGAGTAAATCA
AGACGATTAGAAAATCTCATTGCTCAGCTCCCCGGTGAGAAGAAAAATGGCTTATTTGGGAATCTCATTG
CTTTGTCATTGGGTTTGACCCCTAATTTTAAATCAAATTTTGATTTGGCAGAAGATGCTAAATTACAGCT
TTCAAAAGATACTTACGATGATGATTTAGATAATTTATTGGCGCAAATTGGAGATCAATATGCTGATTTG
TTTTTGGCAGCTAAGAATTTATCAGATGCTATTTTACTTTCAGATATCCTAAGAGTAAATACTGAAATAA
CTAAGGCTCCCCTATCAGCTTCAATGATTAAACGCTACGATGAACATCATCAAGACTTGACTCTTTTAAA
AGCTTTAGTTCGACAACAACTTCCAGAAAAGTATAAAGAAATCTTTTTTGATCAATCAAAAAACGGATAT
GCAGGTTATATTGATGGGGGAGCTAGCCAAGAAGAATTTTATAAATTTATCAAACCAATTTTAGAAAAAA
TGGATGGTACTGAGGAATTATTGGTGAAACTAAATCGTGAAGATTTGCTGCGCAAGCAACGGACCTTTGA
CAACGGCTCTATTCCCCATCAAATTCACTTGGGTGAGCTGCATGCTATTTTGAGAAGACAAGAAGACTTT
TATCCATTTTTAAAAGACAATCGTGAGAAGATTGAAAAAATCTTGACTTTTCGAATTCCTTATTATGTTG
GTCCATTGGCGCGTGGCAATAGTCGTTTTGCATGGATGACTCGGAAGTCTGAAGAAACAATTACCCCATG
GAATTTTGAAGAAGTTGTCGATAAAGGTGCTTCAGCTCAATCATTTATTGAACGCATGACAAACTTTGAT
AAAAATCTTCCAAATGAAAAAGTACTACCAAAACATAGTTTGCTTTATGAGTATTTTACGGTTTATAACG
AATTGACAAAGGTCAAATATGTTACTGAAGGAATGCGAAAACCAGCATTTCTTTCAGGTGAACAGAAGAA
AGCCATTGTTGATTTACTCTTCAAAACAAATCGAAAAGTAACCGTTAAGCAATTAAAAGAAGATTATTTC
AAAAAAATAGAATGTTTTGATAGTGTTGAAATTTCAGGAGTTGAAGATAGATTTAATGCTTCATTAGGTA
CCTACCATGATTTGCTAAAAATTATTAAAGATAAAGATTTTTTGGATAATGAAGAAAATGAAGATATCTT
AGAGGATATTGTTTTAACATTGACCTTATTTGAAGATAGGGAGATGATTGAGGAAAGACTTAAAACATAT
GCTCACCTCTTTGATGATAAGGTGATGAAACAGCTTAAACGTCGCCGTTATACTGGTTGGGGACGTTTGT
CTCGAAAATTGATTAATGGTATTAGGGATAAGCAATCTGGCAAAACAATATTAGATTTTTTGAAATCAGA
TGGTTTTGCCAATCGCAATTTTATGCAGCTGATCCATGATGATAGTTTGACATTTAAAGAAGACATTCAA
AAAGCACAAGTGTCTGGACAAGGCGATAGTTTACATGAACATATTGCAAATTTAGCTGGTAGCCCTGCTA
TTAAAAAAGGTATTTTACAGACTGTAAAAGTTGTTGATGAATTGGTCAAAGTAATGGGGCGGCATAAGCC
AGAAAATATCGTTATTGAAATGGCACGTGAAAATCAGACAACTCAAAAGGGCCAGAAAAATTCGCGAGAG
CGTATGAAACGAATCGAAGAAGGTATCAAAGAATTAGGAAGTCAGATTCTTAAAGAGCATCCTGTTGAAA
ATACTCAATTGCAAAATGAAAAGCTCTATCTCTATTATCTCCAAAATGGAAGAGACATGTATGTGGACCA
AGAATTAGATATTAATCGTTTAAGTGATTATGATGTCGATGCCATTGTTCCACAAAGTTTCCTTAAAGAC
GATTCAATAGACAATAAGGTCTTAACGCGTTCTGATAAAAATCGTGGTAAATCGGATAACGTTCCAAGTG
AAGAAGTAGTCAAAAAGATGAAAAACTATTGGAGACAACTTCTAAACGCCAAGTTAATCACTCAACGTAA
GTTTGATAATTTAACGAAAGCTGAACGTGGAGGTTTGAGTGAACTTGATAAAGCTGGTTTTATCAAACGC
CAATTGGTTGAAACTCGCCAAATCACTAAGCATGTGGCACAAATTTTGGATAGTCGCATGAATACTAAAT
ACGATGAAAATGATAAACTTATTCGAGAGGTTAAAGTGATTACCTTAAAATCTAAATTAGTTTCTGACTT
CCGAAAAGATTTCCAATTCTATAAAGTACGTGAGATTAACAATTACCATCATGCCCATGATGCGTATCTA
AATGCCGTCGTTGGAACTGCTTTGATTAAGAAATATCCAAAACTTGAATCGGAGTTTGTCTATGGTGATT
ATAAAGTTTATGATGTTCGTAAAATGATTGCTAAGTCTGAGCAAGAAATAGGCAAAGCAACCGCAAAATA
TTTCTTTTACTCTAATATCATGAACTTCTTCAAAACAGAAATTACACTTGCAAATGGAGAGATTCGCAAA
CGCCCTCTAATCGAAACTAATGGGGAAACTGGAGAAATTGTCTGGGATAAAGGGCGAGATTTTGCCACAG
TGCGCAAAGTATTGTCCATGCCCCAAGTCAATATTGTCAAGAAAACAGAAGTACAGACAGGCGGATTCTC
CAAGGAGTCAATTTTACCAAAAAGAAATTCGGACAAGCTTATTGCTCGTAAAAAAGACTGGGATCCAAAA
AAATATGGTGGTTTTGATAGTCCAACGGTAGCTTATTCAGTCCTAGTGGTTGCTAAGGTGGAAAAAGGGA
AATCGAAGAAGTTAAAATCCGTTAAAGAGTTACTAGGGATCACAATTATGGAAAGAAGTTCCTTTGAAAA
AAATCCGATTGACTTTTTAGAAGCTAAAGGATATAAGGAAGTTAAAAAAGACTTAATCATTAAACTACCT
AAATATAGTCTTTTTGAGTTAGAAAACGGTCGTAAACGGATGCTGGCTAGTGCCGGAGAATTACAAAAAG
GAAATGAGCTGGCTCTGCCAAGCAAATATGTGAATTTTTTATATTTAGCTAGTCATTATGAAAAGTTGAA
GGGTAGTCCAGAAGATAACGAACAAAAACAATTGTTTGTGGAGCAGCATAAGCATTATTTAGATGAGATT
ATTGAGCAAATCAGTGAATTTTCTAAGCGTGTTATTTTAGCAGATGCCAATTTAGATAAAGTTCTTAGTG
CATATAACAAACATAGAGACAAACCAATACGTGAACAAGCAGAAAATATTATTCATTTATTTACGTTGAC
GAATCTTGGAGCTCCCGCTGCTTTTAAATATTTTGATACAACAATTGATCGTAAACGATATACGTCTACA
AAAGAAGTTTTAGATGCCACTCTTATCCATCAATCCATCACTGGTCTTTATGAAACACGCATTGATTTGA
GTCAGCTAGGAGGTGACGGCGGATCAGGAGGCTCTGGCGGTTCAGGTGGATCAGGCGGTAGCGGAGGTTC
AGGTGGTATGGATAAGAAATACTCAATAGGCTTAGCTATCGGCACAAATAGCGTCGGATGGGCGGTGATC
ACTGATGAATATAAGGTTCCGTCTAAAAAGTTCAAGGTTCTGGGAAATACAGACCGCCACAGTATCAAAA
AAAATCTTATAGGGGCTCTTTTATTTGACAGTGGAGAGACAGCGGAAGCGACTCGTCTCAAACGGACAGC
TCGTAGAAGGTATACACGTCGGAAGAATCGTATTTGTTATCTACAGGAGATTTTTTCAAATGAGATGGCG
AAAGTAGATGATAGTTTCTTTCATCGACTTGAAGAGTCTTTTTTGGTGGAAGAAGACAAGAAGCATGAAC
GTCATCCTATTTTTGGAAATATAGTAGATGAAGTTGCTTATCATGAGAAATATCCAACTATCTATCATCT
GCGAAAAAAATTGGTAGATTCTACTGATAAAGCGGATTTGCGCTTAATCTATTTGGCCTTAGCGCATATG
ATTAAGTTTCGTGGTCATTTTTTGATTGAGGGAGATTTAAATCCTGATAATAGTGATGTGGACAAACTAT
TTATCCAGTTGGTACAAACCTACAATCAATTATTTGAAGAAAACCCTTGATTGATTGAACGAAAAACGCG
AAAGCGTTTCACGATAAATGCGAAAACGGATCCTCTCGAGTAAGGATCTCCAGGCATCAAATAAAACGAA
AGGCTCAGTCGAAAGACTGGGCCTTTCGTTTTATCTGTTGTTTGTCGGTGAACGCTCTCTACTAGAGTCA
CACTGGCTCACCTTCGGGTGGGCCTTTCTGCGTTTATACCTAGGGATATATTCCGCTTCCTCGCTCACTG
ACTCGCTACGCTCGGTCGTTCGACTGCGGCGAGCGGAAATGGCTTACGAACGGGGCGGAGATTTCCTGGA
AGATGCCAGGAAGATACTTAACAGGGAAGTGAGAGGGCCGCGGCAAAGCCGTTTTTCCATAGGCTCCGCC
CCCCTGACAAGCATCACGAAATCTGACGCTCAAATCAGTGGTGGCGAAACCCGACAGGACTATAAAGATA
CCAGGCGTTTCCCCCTGGCGGCTCCCTCGTGCGCTCTCCTGTTCCTGCCTTTCGGTTTACCGGTGTCATT
CCGCTGTTATGGCCGCGTTTGTCTCATTCCACGCCTGACACTCAGTTCCGGGTAGGCAGTTCGCTCCAAG
CTGGACTGTATGCACGAACCCCCCGTTCAGTCCGACCGCTGCGCCTTATCCGGTAACTATCGTCTTGAGT
CCAACCCGGAAAGACATGCAAAAGCACCACTGGCAGCAGCCACTGGTAATTGATTTAGAGGAGTTAGTCT
TGAAGTCATGCGCCGGTTAAGGCTAAACTGAAAGGACAAGTTTTGGTGACTGCGCTCCTCCAAGCCAGTT
ACCTCGGTTCAAAGAGTTGGTAGCTCAGAGAACCTTCGAAAAACCGCCCTGCAAGGCGGTTTTTTCGTTT
TCAGAGCAAGAGATTACGCGCAGACCAAAACGATCTCAAGAAGATCATCTTATTAATCAGATAAAATATT
TCTAGATTTCAGTGCAATTTATCTCTTCAAATGTAGCACCTGAAGTCAGCCCCATACGATATAAGTTGTT
ACTAGTGCTTGGATTCTCACCAATAAAAAACGCCCGGCGGCAACCGAGCGTTCTGAACAAATCCAGATGG
AGTTCTGAGGTCATTACTGGATCTATCAACAGGAGTCCAAGCGAGCTCGATATCAAATTACGCCCCGCCC
TGCCACTCATCGCAGTACTGTTGTAATTCATTAAGCATTCTGCCGACATGGAAGCCATCACAAACGGCAT
GATGAACCTGAATCGCCAGCGGCATCAGCACCTTGTCGCCTTGCGTATAATATTTGCCCATGGTGAAAAC
GGGGGCGAAGAAGTTGTCCATATTGGCCACGTTTAAATCAAAACTGGTGAAACTCACCCAGGGATTGGCT
GAGACGAAAAACATATTCTCAATAAACCCTTTAGGGAAATAGGCCAGGTTTTCACCGTAACACGCCACAT
CTTGCGAATATATGTGTAGAAACTGCCGGAAATCGTCGTGGTATTCACTCCAGAGCGATGAAAACGTTTC
AGTTTGCTCATGGAAAACGGTGTAACAAGGGTGAACACTATCCCATATCACCAGCTCACCGTCTTTCATT
GCCATACGAAATTCCGGATGAGCATTCATCAGGCGGGCAAGAATGTGAATAAAGGCCGGATAAAACTTGT
GCTTATTTTTCTTTACGGTCTTTAAAAAGGCCGTAATATCCAGCTGAACGGTCTGGTTATAGGTACATTG
AGCAACTGACTGAAATGCCTCAAAATGTTCTTTACGATGCCATTGGGATATATCAACGGTGGTATATCCA
GTGATTTTTTTCTCCATTTTAGCTTCCTTAGCTCCTGAAAATCTCGATAACTCAAAAAATACGCCCGGTA
GTGATCTTATTTCATTATGGTGAAAGTTGGAACCTCTTACGTGCCGATCAACGTCTCATTTTCGCCAGAT
ATC
Features (pLannotate 1.2.2; 11 found; start..end, strand, type, name):
      7..630     -  CDS            TetR: tetracycline repressor TetR; tetR from transposon Tn10; TetR binds to the tetracycline operator tetO to inhibit transcription. This inhibition can be relieved by adding tetracycline or doxycycline.
    649..704     +  promoter       tetR/tetA promoters: tetR; overlapping promoters for bacterial tetR and tetA
    778..4287    +  CDS            dCas9 (fragment): catalytically dead mutant of the Cas9 endonuclease from the Streptococcus pyogenes Type II CRISPR/Cas system RNA-guided DNA-binding protein that lacks endonuclease activity due to the D10A mutation in the RuvC catalytic domain and the H840A mutation in the HNH catalytic domain
   4348..4947    +  CDS            dCas9 (fragment): catalytically dead mutant of the Cas9 endonuclease from the Streptococcus pyogenes Type II CRISPR/Cas system RNA-guided DNA-binding protein that lacks endonuclease activity due to the D10A mutation in the RuvC catalytic domain and the H840A mutation in the HNH catalytic domain
   5028..5099    +  terminator     rrnB T1 terminator: transcription terminator T1 from the E. coli rrnB gene
   5115..5142    +  terminator     T7Te terminator: phage T7 early transcription terminator
   5161..5216    -  rep_origin     RSF ori (fragment): Plasmids containing the RSF 1030 origin of replication can be propagated in E. coli cells that contain additional plasmids with compatible origins.
   5304..5849    -  rep_origin     p15A ori: Plasmids containing the medium-copy-number p15A origin of replication can be propagated in E. coli cells that contain a second plasmid with the ColE1 origin.
   5963..6057    -  terminator     lambda t0 terminator: transcription terminator from phage lambda
   6081..6737    -  CDS            cat: CAT_ECOLX - Experimental evidence at protein level: Swiss-Prot protein existence level 1. This enzyme is an effector of chloramphenicol resistance in bacteria. From Escherichia coli. This protein is used as a marker in many commonly used cloning vectors, such as pACYC184.
   6738..6840    -  promoter       cat promoter: promoter of the E. coli cat gene encoding chloramphenicol acetyltransferase
