[The description below was written by a language model from this plasmid's Addgene catalogue record and pLannotate feature annotations shown in this document.]
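Description:
pBLO 9.2_bCas9-CP199 is a 6,863 bp bacterial expression plasmid built on a p15A backbone and selected with chloramphenicol. Replication is driven by the p15A origin, which is compatible with ColE1-type plasmids and so allows a second plasmid to be maintained in the same E. coli cell. The catalogue lists the plasmid as high copy, although p15A is generally regarded as a medium-copy origin. It also enters "p15A" in the promoter field, which names the origin rather than a promoter. A short RSF ori fragment is annotated next to the p15A origin and is probably a partial homology match rather than a second functional origin. The resistance cassette consists of the cat gene under its native cat promoter, followed by a lambda t0 terminator.

The payload is a tetracycline-inducible expression unit. TetR is encoded on the reverse strand and diverges from the overlapping tetR/tetA promoters, which drive a catalytically dead Streptococcus pyogenes Cas9 (D10A and H840A) on the forward strand. TetR represses transcription until tetracycline or an analogue is added. The dCas9 coding sequence is annotated as two fragments, a long one followed after a short gap by a smaller one. This fits the "CP199" name and the "dCas9-CP" purpose note, which indicate a circularly permuted protein whose original termini are joined and whose new termini open around residue 199; the record does not describe the linker itself. The rrnB T1 and T7Te terminators close the unit. No guide RNA cassette is annotated, so a guide would have to be supplied separately. Although catalogued as an empty backbone, the plasmid appears suited to testing circularly permuted dCas9 DNA binding or repression in bacteria, in line with the associated work on Cas9 engineering hotspots.
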