Addgene plasmid #121496: pBLO 9.2_bCas9-CP199
Purpose: (Empty Backbone) TetR_tetR/tetA promoters_dCas9-CP_CM_P15A
Depositing lab: David Savage. Depositing organization: University of California, Berkeley. Publication: Profiling of engineering hotspots identifies an allosteric CRISPR-Cas9 switch. Oakes BL, Nadler DC, Flamholz A, Fellmann C, Staahl BT, Doudna JA, Savage DF. Nat Biotechnol. 2016 May 2. doi: 10.1038/nbt.3528. PubMed 27136077.
Backbone
  Vector backbone: p15A
  Backbone size (bp): 6863
  Vector type: Bacterial Expression
  Promoter: p15A
Growth in bacteria
  Bacterial resistance: Chloramphenicol, 25 μg/mL
  Growth temperature: 37°C
  Growth strain: DH5alpha
  Copy number: High Copy
Terms and licenses: Academic/Nonprofit Terms; Industry Terms: Not Available to Industry
How to cite: pBLO 9.2_bCas9-CP199 was a gift from David Savage (Addgene plasmid # 121496 ; http://n2t.net/addgene:121496 ; RRID:Addgene_121496)
